Addgene plasmid #200671: pLV-EF1A-CD19.8H.8TM.BB.3z
Purpose: Modular CD8hinge-CD8transmembrane-41BB-CD3z CAR backbone, For Transient Expression or Lentiviral Production
Depositing lab: Michele Bernasconi. Depositing organization: Universitaet Bern. Publication: CD276-CAR T cells and Dual-CAR T cells targeting CD276/FGFR4 promote rhabdomyosarcoma clearance in orthotopic mouse models. Timpanaro A, Piccand C, Dzhumashev D, Anton-Joseph S, Robbi A, Moser J, Rossler J, Bernasconi M. J Exp Clin Cancer Res. 2023 Nov 4;42(1):293. doi: 10.1186/s13046-023-02838-3. PubMed 37924157.
Backbone
  Vector backbone: pLV
  Backbone manufacturer: VectorBuilder
  Backbone size w/o insert (bp): 6451
  Vector type: Mammalian Expression, Lentiviral
Growth in bacteria
  Bacterial resistance: Ampicillin, 100 μg/mL
  Growth temperature: 37°C
  Growth strain: NEB Stable
  Copy number: High Copy
Gene/Insert
  Gene/Insert name: FMC63-CD8HD-CD8TM-41BB-CD3z-P2A-EGFP (alt names: CD19(FMC63)-CAR, CD8 hinge, CD8 transmembrane, 41BB costim., CD3z stim domains, P2A-GFP marker; Contains: FMC63-scFV, CD8 Hinge domain, CD8-transmembrane domain, 41BB-ITD, CD3z-ITD)
  Species: H. sapiens (human)
  Insert size (bp): 2346
  Entrez Gene: CD8A (a.k.a. CD8, CD8alpha, Leu2, p32); TNFRSF9 (a.k.a. 4-1BB, CD137, CDw137, ILA, IMD109); CD247 (a.k.a. CD3-ZETA, CD3H, CD3Q, CD3Z, CD3ZETA, IMD25, T3Z, TCRZ)
  Promoter: EF1a-short
  Tag / fusion protein: MycTag (N terminal on insert)
  Cloning method: Gibson Cloning
  Sequencing primers: 5′ tgatgtcgtgtactggctcc; 3′ tttcttccacgtcgcctgcttg
Terms and licenses: Academic/Nonprofit Terms; Industry Terms: Not Available to Industry
How to cite: pLV-EF1A-CD19.8H.8TM.BB.3z was a gift from Michele Bernasconi (Addgene plasmid # 200671 ; http://n2t.net/addgene:200671 ; RRID:Addgene_200671)
