[The description below was written by a language model from this plasmid's Addgene catalogue record and pLannotate feature annotations shown in this document.]
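Description:
pLV-EF1A-CD19.8H.8TM.BB.3z is a third-generation-style, self-inactivating HIV-1 lentiviral transfer plasmid built on a commercial pLV backbone, intended either for direct transient expression in mammalian cells or for production of lentiviral particles. In bacteria it is maintained through a high-copy ColE1/pUC origin and selected with ampicillin via the β-lactamase gene; an f1 origin, an SV40 origin and leftover lac/T7/T3 elements are also present in the backbone. The viral portion comprises an RSV promoter fused to a truncated 5' LTR (making genomic RNA transcription Tat-independent), the Ψ packaging signal with a gag fragment, the RRE for Rev-dependent nuclear export, the cPPT/CTS, WPRE to boost transcript stability and expression, and a ΔU3 3' LTR followed by an SV40 polyadenylation signal.

The payload is a second-generation CD19-directed chimeric antigen receptor driven by the short (core) EF-1α promoter. The annotated mouse kappa light-chain and heavy-chain variable segments correspond to the FMC63 scFv, which is joined to the human CD8α hinge and transmembrane regions, the 4-1BB (TNFRSF9) costimulatory domain and the CD3ζ (CD247) signalling domain. The 4-1BB segment and the N-terminal Myc tag listed in the catalogue entry were not picked up as separate features in the automated annotation. A P2A peptide links the CAR to EGFP, so both proteins arise from one transcript and fluorescence marks transduced cells, while the Myc tag should allow detection of the receptor itself. Gateway attB4, attB1 and attB2 scars flank the promoter and coding cassette. The record describes the plasmid as a modular CAR backbone, and it was deposited with work on CAR T cells targeting rhabdomyosarcoma.
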