Features (pLannotate 1.2.2; 33 found; start..end, strand, type, name):
      3..229     +  promoter       RSV promoter: Rous sarcoma virus enhancer/promoter
    230..410     +  LTR            5' LTR (truncated): truncated 5' long terminal repeat (LTR) from HIV-1
    457..582     +  misc_feature   HIV-1 Ψ: packaging signal of human immunodeficiency virus type 1
    566..929     +  CDS            HIV-1 gag (fragment): gag protein from human immunodeficiency virus 1; gag
   1075..1308    +  misc_feature   RRE: The Rev response element (RRE) of HIV-1 allows for Rev-dependent mRNA export from the nucleus to the cytoplasm.
   1685..1785    +  CDS            Rev (fragment): human immunodeficiency virus 1 (HIV-1) Rev protein; rev; enhances nuclear export of unspliced and incompletely spliced viral mRNAs
   1803..1920    +  misc_feature   cPPT/CTS: central polypurine tract and central termination sequence of HIV-1
   1938..1958    +  protein_bind   attB4: mutant version of attB; core recombination site for the Gateway® BP reaction BP Clonase™
   1965..2175    +  promoter       EF-1α core promoter: core promoter for human elongation factor EF-1α
   2182..2202    +  protein_bind   attB1: mutant version of attB; core recombination site for the Gateway® BP reaction BP Clonase™
   2353..2670    +  CDS            KV5AB_MOUSE: Experimental evidence at protein level: Swiss-Prot protein existence level 1. From Mus musculus (Mouse).
   2728..3015    +  CDS            HVM44_MOUSE (fragment): Experimental evidence at protein level: Swiss-Prot protein existence level 1. From Mus musculus (Mouse).
   3091..3393    +  CDS            CD8A (fragment): CD8A_HUMAN - Also known as MAL. Experimental evidence at protein level: Swiss-Prot protein existence level 1. Integral membrane glycoprotein that plays an essential role in the immune response and serves multiple functions in responses against both external and internal offenses. In T-cells, functions primarily as a coreceptor for MHC class I molecule:peptide complex. The antigens presented by class I peptides are derived from cytosolic proteins while class II derived from extracellular proteins. Interacts simultaneously with the T-cell receptor (TCR) and the MHC class I proteins presented by
   3430..3771    +  CDS            CD247 (fragment): CD3Z_HUMAN - Also known as CD3Z, T3Z, TCRZ. Experimental evidence at protein level: Swiss-Prot protein existence level 1. Part of the TCR-CD3 complex present on T-lymphocyte cell surface that plays an essential role in adaptive immune response. When antigen presenting cells (APCs) activate T-cell receptor (TCR), TCR- mediated signals are transmitted across the cell membrane by the CD3 chains CD3D, CD3E, CD3G and CD3Z. All CD3 chains contain immunoreceptor tyrosine-based activation motifs (ITAMs) in their cytoplasmic domain. Upon TCR engagement, these motifs become phosphorylated by Src family
   3784..3839    +  CDS            P2A (fragment): 2A peptide from porcine teschovirus-1 polyprotein Eukaryotic ribosomes fail to insert a peptide bond between the Gly and Pro residues, yielding separate polypeptides.
   3841..4557    +  CDS            EGFP: the original enhanced GFP (Yang et al., 1996) mammalian codon-optimized
   4567..4591    -  protein_bind   attB2: mutant version of attB; recombination site for the Gateway® BP reaction BP Clonase™
   4609..5197    +  misc_feature   WPRE: woodchuck hepatitis virus posttranscriptional regulatory element
   5264..5283    +  misc_feature   cPPT/CTS (fragment): central polypurine tract and central termination sequence of HIV-1
   5285..5518    +  LTR            3' LTR (ΔU3): self-inactivating 3' long terminal repeat (LTR) from HIV-1
   5590..5711    +  polyA_signal   SV40 poly(A) signal: SV40 polyadenylation signal
   5751..5886    +  rep_origin     SV40 ori: SV40 origin of replication
   5907..5925    -  promoter       T7 promoter: promoter for bacteriophage T7 RNA polymerase
   5933..6088    +  CDS            lacZα (fragment): LacZα fragment of β-galactosidase; lacZ fragment
   6093..6521    +  rep_origin     f1 ori (sequence partly withheld): f1 bacteriophage origin of replication; arrow indicates direction of (+) strand synthesis
   6574..6678    +  promoter       AmpR promoter: bla
   6679..7539    +  CDS            AmpR: β-lactamase; bla; confers resistance to ampicillin, carbenicillin, and related antibiotics
   7710..8298    +  rep_origin     ori: high-copy-number ColE1/pMB1/pBR322/pUC origin of replication
   8481..8573    +  CDS            lacI (fragment): lac repressor; lacI; The lac repressor binds to the lac operator to inhibit transcription in E. coli. This inhibition can be relieved by adding lactose or isopropyl-β-D-thiogalactopyranoside (IPTG).
   8586..8607    +  protein_bind   CAP binding site: CAP binding activates transcription in the presence of cAMP. E. coli catabolite activator protein
   8622..8652    +  promoter       lac promoter: promoter for the E. coli lac operon
   8660..8676    +  protein_bind   lac operator: The lac repressor binds to the lac operator to inhibit transcription in E. coli. This inhibition can be relieved by adding lactose or isopropyl-β-D-thiogalactopyranoside (IPTG). lac repressor encoded by lacI
   8721..8739    +  promoter       T3 promoter: promoter for bacteriophage T3 RNA polymerase
>Addgene plasmid #200671 | pLV-EF1A-CD19.8H.8TM.BB.3z | addgene full sequence | sequence record 391911 | Addgene NGS Result
AATGTAGTCTTATGCAATACTCTTGTAGTCTTGCAACATGGTAACGATGAGTTAGCAACATGCCTTACAA
GGAGAGAAAAAGCACCGTGCATGCCGATTGGTGGAAGTAAGGTGGTACGATCGTGCCTTATTAGGAAGGC
AACAGACGGGTCTGACATGGATTGGACGAACCACTGAATTGCCGCATTGCAGAGATATTGTATTTAAGTG
CCTAGCTCGATACATAAACGGGTCTCTCTGGTTAGACCAGATCTGAGCCTGGGAGCTCTCTGGCTAACTA
GGGAACCCACTGCTTAAGCCTCAATAAAGCTTGCCTTGAGTGCTTCAAGTAGTGTGTGCCCGTCTGTTGT
GTGACTCTGGTAACTAGAGATCCCTCAGACCCTTTTAGTCAGTGTGGAAAATCTCTAGCAGTGGCGCCCG
AACAGGGACTTGAAAGCGAAAGGGAAACCAGAGGAGCTCTCTCGACGCAGGACTCGGCTTGCTGAAGCGC
GCACGGCAAGAGGCGAGGGGCGGCGACTGGTGAGTACGCCAAAAATTTTGACTAGCGGAGGCTAGAAGGA
GAGAGATGGGTGCGAGAGCGTCAGTATTAAGCGGGGGAGAATTAGATCGCGATGGGAAAAAATTCGGTTA
AGGCCAGGGGGAAAGAAAAAATATAAATTAAAACATATAGTATGGGCAAGCAGGGAGCTAGAACGATTCG
CAGTTAATCCTGGCCTGTTAGAAACATCAGAAGGCTGTAGACAAATACTGGGACAGCTACAACCATCCCT
TCAGACAGGATCAGAAGAACTTAGATCATTATATAATACAGTAGCAACCCTCTATTGTGTGCATCAAAGG
ATAGAGATAAAAGACACCAAGGAAGCTTTAGACAAGATAGAGGAAGAGCAAAACAAAAGTAAGACCACCG
CACAGCAAGCGGCCGCTGATCTTCAGACCTGGAGGAGGAGATATGAGGGACAATTGGAGAAGTGAATTAT
ATAAATATAAAGTAGTAAAAATTGAACCATTAGGAGTAGCACCCACCAAGGCAAAGAGAAGAGTGGTGCA
GAGAGAAAAAAGAGCAGTGGGAATAGGAGCTTTGTTCCTTGGGTTCTTGGGAGCAGCAGGAAGCACTATG
GGCGCAGCGTCAATGACGCTGACGGTACAGGCCAGACAATTATTGTCTGGTATAGTGCAGCAGCAGAACA
ATTTGCTGAGGGCTATTGAGGCGCAACAGCATCTGTTGCAACTCACAGTCTGGGGCATCAAGCAGCTCCA
GGCAAGAATCCTGGCTGTGGAAAGATACCTAAAGGATCAACAGCTCCTGGGGATTTGGGGTTGCTCTGGA
AAACTCATTTGCACCACTGCTGTGCCTTGGAATGCTAGTTGGAGTAATAAATCTCTGGAACAGATTTGGA
ATCACACGACCTGGATGGAGTGGGACAGAGAAATTAACAATTACACAAGCTTAATACACTCCTTAATTGA
AGAATCGCAAAACCAGCAAGAAAAGAATGAACAAGAATTATTGGAATTAGATAAATGGGCAAGTTTGTGG
AATTGGTTTAACATAACAAATTGGCTGTGGTATATAAAATTATTCATAATGATAGTAGGAGGCTTGGTAG
GTTTAAGAATAGTTTTTGCTGTACTTTCTATAGTGAATAGAGTTAGGCAGGGATATTCACCATTATCGTT
TCAGACCCACCTCCCAACCCCGAGGGGACCCGACAGGCCCGAAGGAATAGAAGAAGAAGGTGGAGAGAGA
GACAGAGACAGATCCATTCGATTAGTGAACGGATCTCGACGGTATCGCTAGCTTTTAAAAGAAAAGGGGG
GATTGGGGGGTACAGTGCAGGGGAAAGAATAGTAGACATAATAGCAACAGACATACAAACTAAAGAATTA
CAAAAACAAATTACAAAAATTCAAAATTTTACTAGTGATTATCGGATCAACTTTGTATAGAAAAGTTGTC
TAGAGGGCAGAGCGCACATCGCCCACAGTCCCCGAGAAGTTGGGGGGAGGGGTCGGCAATTGAACCGGTG
CCTAGAGAAGGTGGCGCGGGGTAAACTGGGAAAGTGATGTCGTGTACTGGCTCCGCCTTTTTCCCGAGGG
TGGGGAGAACCGTATATAAGTGCAGTAGTCGCCGTGAACGTTCTTTTTCGCAACGGGTTTGCCGCCAGAA
CACAGGGATCCCAAGTTTGTACAAAAAAGCAGGCTGCCACCATGCTCAGGCTGCTCTTGGCTCTCAACTT
ATTCCCTTCAATTCAAGTAACAGGACTCGAGGAACAAAAACTCATCTCAGAAGAGGATCTGGAACAAAAG
CTCATTTCAGAAGAAGATCTGCTCGAGGTCGACGGAGACGCCGACATCCAGATGACACAGACTACATCCT
CCCTGTCTGCCTCTCTGGGAGACAGAGTCACCATCAGTTGCAGGGCAAGTCAGGACATCTCTAAGTATTT
GAATTGGTATCAGCAGAAACCAGATGGAACTGTTAAACTCCTGATCTACCATACATCAAGATTACACTCA
GGAGTCCCATCAAGGTTCAGTGGCAGTGGGTCTGGAACAGATTATTCTCTCACCATTAGCAACCTGGAGC
AAGAAGATATTGCCACTTACTTTTGCCAACAGGGTAATACGCTTCCGTACACGTTCGGAGGGGGGACTAA
GTTGGAAATAACAGGCTCCACCTCTGGATCCGGCAAGCCCGGATCTGGCGAGGGATCCACCAAGGGCGAG
GTGAAACTGCAGGAGTCAGGACCTGGCCTGGTGGCGCCCTCACAGAGCCTGTCCGTCACATGCACTGTCT
CAGGGGTCTCATTACCCGACTATGGTGTAAGCTGGATTCGCCAGCCTCCACGAAAGGGTCTGGAGTGGCT
GGGAGTAATATGGGGTAGTGAAACCACATACTATAATTCAGCTCTCAAATCCAGACTGACCATCATCAAG
GACAACTCCAAGAGCCAAGTTTTCTTAAAAATGAACAGTCTGCAAACTGATGACACAGCCATTTACTACT
GTGCCAAACATTATTACTACGGTGGTAGCTATGCTATGGACTACTGGGGTCAAGGAACCTCAGTCACCGT
CTCCGGTACCACCACGACGCCAGCGCCGCGACCACCAACACCGGCGCCCACCATCGCGTCGCAGCCCCTG
TCCCTGCGCCCAGAGGCGTGCCGGCCAGCGGCGGGTGGCGCAGTGCACACGAGGGGGCTGGACTTCGCCT
GTGATATCTACATCTGGGCGCCCTTGGCCGGGACTTGTGGGGTCCTTCTCCTGTCACTGGTTATCACCCT
TTACTGCAAACGGGGCAGAAAGAAACTCCTGTATATATTCAAACAACCATTTATGAGACCAGTACAAACT
ACTCAAGAGGAAGATGGCTGTAGCTGCCGATTTCCAGAAGAAGAAGAAGGAGGATGTGAACTGTCCGGAC
TGAGAGTGAAGTTCAGCAGGAGCGCAGACGCCCCCGCGTACCAGCAGGGCCAGAACCAGCTCTATAACGA
GCTCAATCTAGGACGAAGAGAGGAGTACGATGTTTTGGACAAGAGGCGTGGCCGGGACCCTGAGATGGGG
GGAAAGCCGCAGAGAAGGAAGAACCCTCAGGAAGGCCTGTACAATGAACTGCAGAAAGATAAGATGGCGG
AGGCCTACAGTGAGATTGGGATGAAAGGCGAGCGCCGGAGGGGCAAGGGGCACGATGGCCTTTACCAGGG
TCTCAGTACAGCCACCAAGGACACCTACGACGCCCTTCACATGCAGGCCCTGCCCCCTCGCTCCGGACGT
ACGGCCACGAACTTCTCTCTGTTAAAGCAAGCAGGCGACGTGGAAGAAAACCCCGGTCCCGTGAGCAAGG
GCGAGGAGCTGTTCACCGGGGTGGTGCCCATCCTGGTCGAGCTGGACGGCGACGTAAACGGCCACAAGTT
CAGCGTGTCCGGCGAGGGCGAGGGCGATGCCACCTACGGCAAGCTGACCCTGAAGTTCATCTGCACCACC
GGCAAGCTGCCCGTGCCCTGGCCCACCCTCGTGACCACCCTGACCTACGGCGTGCAGTGCTTCAGCCGCT
ACCCCGACCACATGAAGCAGCACGACTTCTTCAAGTCCGCCATGCCCGAAGGCTACGTCCAGGAGCGCAC
CATCTTCTTCAAGGACGACGGCAACTACAAGACCCGCGCCGAGGTGAAGTTCGAGGGCGACACCCTGGTG
AACCGCATCGAGCTGAAGGGCATCGACTTCAAGGAGGACGGCAACATCCTGGGGCACAAGCTGGAGTACA
ACTACAACAGCCACAACGTCTATATCATGGCCGACAAGCAGAAGAACGGCATCAAGGTGAACTTCAAGAT
CCGCCACAACATCGAGGACGGCAGCGTGCAGCTCGCCGACCACTACCAGCAGAACACCCCCATCGGCGAC
GGCCCCGTGCTGCTGCCCGACAACCACTACCTGAGCACCCAGTCCGCCCTGAGCAAAGACCCCAACGAGA
AGCGCGATCACATGGTCCTGCTGGAGTTCGTGACCGCCGCCGGGATCACTCTCGGCATGGACGAGCTGTA
CAAGTAAGGGCCCCGTACCCAGCTTTCTTGTACAAAGTGGTGATAATCGAATTCCGATAATCAACCTCTG
GATTACAAAATTTGTGAAAGATTGACTGGTATTCTTAACTATGTTGCTCCTTTTACGCTATGTGGATACG
CTGCTTTAATGCCTTTGTATCATGCTATTGCTTCCCGTATGGCTTTCATTTTCTCCTCCTTGTATAAATC
CTGGTTGCTGTCTCTTTATGAGGAGTTGTGGCCCGTTGTCAGGCAACGTGGCGTGGTGTGCACTGTGTTT
GCTGACGCAACCCCCACTGGTTGGGGCATTGCCACCACCTGTCAGCTCCTTTCCGGGACTTTCGCTTTCC
CCCTCCCTATTGCCACGGCGGAACTCATCGCCGCCTGCCTTGCCCGCTGCTGGACAGGGGCTCGGCTGTT
GGGCACTGACAATTCCGTGGTGTTGTCGGGGAAGCTGACGTCCTTTCCATGGCTGCTCGCCTGTGTTGCC
ACCTGGATTCTGCGCGGGACGTCCTTCTGCTACGTCCCTTCGGCCCTCAATCCAGCGGACCTTCCTTCCC
GCGGCCTGCTGCCGGCTCTGCGGCCTCTTCCGCGTCTTCGCCTTCGCCCTCAGACGAGTCGGATCTCCCT
TTGGGCCGCCTCCCCGCATCGGGAATTCCCGCGGTTCGCTTTAAGACCAATGACTTACAAGGCAGCTGTA
GATCTTAGCCACTTTTTAAAAGAAAAGGGGGGACTGGAAGGGCTAATTCACTCCCAACGAAGACAAGATC
TGCTTTTTGCTTGTACTGGGTCTCTCTGGTTAGACCAGATCTGAGCCTGGGAGCTCTCTGGCTAACTAGG
GAACCCACTGCTTAAGCCTCAATAAAGCTTGCCTTGAGTGCTTCAAGTAGTGTGTGCCCGTCTGTTGTGT
GACTCTGGTAACTAGAGATCCCTCAGACCCTTTTAGTCAGTGTGGAAAATCTCTAGCAGTAGTAGTTCAT
GTCATCTTATTATTCAGTATTTATAACTTGCAAAGAAATGAATATCAGAGAGTGAGAGGAACTTGTTTAT
TGCAGCTTATAATGGTTACAAATAAAGCAATAGCATCACAAATTTCACAAATAAAGCATTTTTTTCACTG
CATTCTAGTTGTGGTTTGTCCAAACTCATCAATGTATCTTATCATGTCTGGCTCTAGCTATCCCGCCCCT
AACTCCGCCCATCCCGCCCCTAACTCCGCCCAGTTCCGCCCATTCTCCGCCCCATGGCTGACTAATTTTT
TTTATTTATGCAGAGGCCGAGGCCGCCTCGGCCTCTGAGCTATTCCAGAAGTAGTGAGGAGGCTTTTTTG
GAGGCCTAGGGACGTACCCAATTCGCCCTATAGTGAGTCGTATTACGCGCGCTCACTGGCCGTCGTTTTA
CAACGTCGTGACTGGGAAAACCCTGGCGTTACCCAACTTAATCGCCTTGCAGCACATCCCCCTTTCGCCA
GCTGGCGTAATAGCGAAGAGGCCCGCACCGATCGCCCTTCCCAACAGTTGCGCAGCCTGAATGGCGAATG
GG
[124 nt withheld, positions 6093-6216]
C
[91 nt withheld, positions 6218-6308]
A
[49 nt withheld, positions 6310-6358]
CCTTTGACGTTGGAGTCCACGTTCTTT
[37 nt withheld, positions 6386-6422]
ACCCTATCTCGGTCTATTCTTTTGATTTATAAGGGATTTTGCCGATTTCGGCCTATTGGTTAAAAAATGA
GCTGATTTAACAAAAATTTAACGCGAATTTTAACAAAATATTAACGCTTACAATTTAGGTGGCACTTTTC
GGGGAAATGTGCGCGGAACCCCTATTTGTTTATTTTTCTAAATACATTCAAATATGTATCCGCTCATGAG
ACAATAACCCTGATAAATGCTTCAATAATATTGAAAAAGGAAGAGTATGAGTATTCAACATTTCCGTGTC
GCCCTTATTCCCTTTTTTGCGGCATTTTGCCTTCCTGTTTTTGCTCACCCAGAAACGCTGGTGAAAGTAA
AAGATGCTGAAGATCAGTTGGGTGCACGAGTGGGTTACATCGAACTGGATCTCAACAGCGGTAAGATCCT
TGAGAGTTTTCGCCCCGAAGAACGTTTTCCAATGATGAGCACTTTTAAAGTTCTGCTATGTGGCGCGGTA
TTATCCCGTATTGACGCCGGGCAAGAGCAACTCGGTCGCCGCATACACTATTCTCAGAATGACTTGGTTG
AGTACTCACCAGTCACAGAAAAGCATCTTACGGATGGCATGACAGTAAGAGAATTATGCAGTGCTGCCAT
AACCATGAGTGATAACACTGCGGCCAACTTACTTCTGACAACGATCGGAGGACCGAAGGAGCTAACCGCT
TTTTTGCACAACATGGGGGATCATGTAACTCGCCTTGATCGTTGGGAACCGGAGCTGAATGAAGCCATAC
CAAACGACGAGCGTGACACCACGATGCCTGTAGCAATGGCAACAACGTTGCGCAAACTATTAACTGGCGA
ACTACTTACTCTAGCTTCCCGGCAACAATTAATAGACTGGATGGAGGCGGATAAAGTTGCAGGACCACTT
CTGCGCTCGGCCCTTCCGGCTGGCTGGTTTATTGCTGATAAATCTGGAGCCGGTGAGCGTGGGTCTCGCG
GTATCATTGCAGCACTGGGGCCAGATGGTAAGCCCTCCCGTATCGTAGTTATCTACACGACGGGGAGTCA
GGCAACTATGGATGAACGAAATAGACAGATCGCTGAGATAGGTGCCTCACTGATTAAGCATTGGTAACTG
TCAGACCAAGTTTACTCATATATACTTTAGATTGATTTAAAACTTCATTTTTAATTTAAAAGGATCTAGG
TGAAGATCCTTTTTGATAATCTCATGACCAAAATCCCTTAACGTGAGTTTTCGTTCCACTGAGCGTCAGA
CCCCGTAGAAAAGATCAAAGGATCTTCTTGAGATCCTTTTTTTCTGCGCGTAATCTGCTGCTTGCAAACA
AAAAAACCACCGCTACCAGCGGTGGTTTGTTTGCCGGATCAAGAGCTACCAACTCTTTTTCCGAAGGTAA
CTGGCTTCAGCAGAGCGCAGATACCAAATACTGTTCTTCTAGTGTAGCCGTAGTTAGGCCACCACTTCAA
GAACTCTGTAGCACCGCCTACATACCTCGCTCTGCTAATCCTGTTACCAGTGGCTGCTGCCAGTGGCGAT
AAGTCGTGTCTTACCGGGTTGGACTCAAGACGATAGTTACCGGATAAGGCGCAGCGGTCGGGCTGAACGG
GGGGTTCGTGCACACAGCCCAGCTTGGAGCGAACGACCTACACCGAACTGAGATACCTACAGCGTGAGCT
ATGAGAAAGCGCCACGCTTCCCGAAGAGAGAAAGGCGGACAGGTATCCGGTAAGCGGCAGGGTCGGAACA
GGAGAGCGCACGAGGGAGCTTCCAGGGGGAAACGCCTGGTATCTTTATAGTCCTGTCGGGTTTCGCCACC
TCTGACTTGAGCGTCGATTTTTGTGATGCTCGTCAGGGGGGCGGAGCCTATGGAAAAACGCCAGCAACGC
GGCCTTTTTACGGTTCCTGGCCTTTTGCTGGCCTTTTGCTCACATGTTCTTTCCTGCGTTATCCCCTGAT
TCTGTGGATAACCGTATTACCGCCTTTGAGTGAGCTGATACCGCTCGCCGCAGCCGAACGACCGAGCGCA
GCGAGTCAGTGAGCGAGGAAGCGGAAGAGCGCCCAATACGCAAACCGCCTCTCCCCGCGCGTTGGCCGAT
TCATTAATGCAGCTGGCACGACAGGTTTCCCGACTGGAAAGCGGGCAGTGAGCGCAACGCAATTAATGTG
AGTTAGCTCACTCATTAGGCACCCCAGGCTTTACACTTTATGCTTCCGGCTCGTATGTTGTGTGGAATTG
TGAGCGGATAACAATTTCACACAGGAAACAGCTATGACCATGATTACGCCAAGCGCGCAATTAACCCTCA
CTAAAGGGAACAAAAGCTGGAGCTGCAAGCTT
